>Addgene plasmid #10844 | pTRE-GFP-NMHC II-A | addgene full sequence | sequence record 155967 | Addgene NGS Result
CATGCATTAGTTATTAATCGTCCTCGAGTTTACCACTCCCTATCAGTGATAGAGAAAAGTGAAAGTCGAG
TTTACCACTCCCTATCAGTGATAGAGAAAAGTGAAAGTCGAGTTTACCACTCCCTATCAGTGATAGAGAA
AAGTGAAAGTCGAGTTTACCACTCCCTATCAGTGATAGAGAAAAGTGAAAGTCGAGTTTACCACTCCCTA
TCAGTGATAGAGAAAAGTGAAAGTCGAGCTCGGTACCCGGGTCGAGGTAGGCGTGTACGGTGGGAGGCCT
ATATAAGCAGAGCTCGTTTAGTGAACCGTCAGATCGCCTGGAGACGCCATCCACGCTGTTTTGACCTCCA
TAGAAGACACCGGGACCGATCCAGCCTCCGAGCGCTACCGGTCGCCACCATGGTGAGCAAGGGCGAGGAG
CTGTTCACCGGGGTGGTGCCCATCCTGGTCGAGCTGGACGGCGACGTAAACGGCCACAAGTTCAGCGTGT
CCGGCGAGGGCGAGGGCGATGCCACCTACGGCAAGCTGACCCTGAAGTTCATCTGCACCACCGGCAAGCT
GCCCGTGCCCTGGCCCACCCTCGTGACCACCCTGACCTACGGCGTGCAGTGCTTCAGCCGCTACCCCGAC
CACATGAAGCAGCACGACTTCTTCAAGTCCGCCATGCCCGAAGGCTACGTCCAGGAGCGCACCATCTTCT
TCAAGGACGACGGCAACTACAAGACCCGCGCCGAGGTGAAGTTCGAGGGCGACACCCTGGTGAACCGCAT
CGAGCTGAAGGGCATCGACTTCAAGGAGGACGGCAACATCCTGGGGCACAAGCTGGAGTACAACTACAAC
AGCCACAACGTCTATATCATGGCCGACAAGCAGAAGAACGGCATCAAGGTGAACTTCAAGATCCGCCACA
ACATCGAGGACGGCAGCGTGCAGCTCGCCGACCACTACCAGCAGAACACCCCCATCGGCGACGGCCCCGT
GCTGCTGCCCGACAACCACTACCTGAGCACCCAGTCCGCCCTGAGCAAAGACCCCAACGAGAAGCGCGAT
CACATGGTCCTGCTGGAGTTCGTGACCGCCGCCGGGATCACTCTCGGCATGGACGAGCTGTACAAGTACT
CAGATCTCGAGCTCAAGCTT
[5880 nt withheld, positions 1141-7020]
TAAGTCGACTCTAATCACTAGTGCGGCCGATCCACCGGATCTAGATAACTGATCATAATCAGCCATACCA
CATTTGTAGAGGTTTTACTTGCTTTAAAAAACCTCCCACACCTCCCCCTGAACCTGAAACATAAAATGAA
TGCAATTGTTGTTGTTAACTTGTTTATTGCAGCTTATAATGGTTACAAATAAAGCAATAGCATCACAAAT
TTCACAAATAAAGCATTTTTTTCACTGCATTCTAGTTGTGGTTTGTCCAAACTCATCAATGTATCTTAAC
GCGTAAATTGTAAGCGTTAATATTTTGTTAAAATTCGCGTTAAATTTTTGTTAAATCAGCTCATTTTTTA
ACCAATAGGCCGAAATCGGCAAAATCCCTTATAAATCAAAAGAATAGACCGAGATAGGGT
[37 nt withheld, positions 7431-7467]
AAAGAACGTGGACTCCAACGTCAAAGG
[49 nt withheld, positions 7495-7543]
T
[91 nt withheld, positions 7545-7635]
G
[124 nt withheld, positions 7637-7760]
CAGGTGGCACTTTTCGGGGAAATGTGCGCGGAACCCCTATTTGTTTATTTTTCTAAATACATTCAAATAT
GTATCCGCTCATGAGACAATAACCCTGATAAATGCTTCAATAATATTGAAAAAGGAAGAGTCCTGAGGCG
GAAAGAACCAGCTGTGGAATGTGTGTCAGTTAGGGTGTGGAAAGTCCCCAGGCTCCCCAGCAGGCAGAAG
TATGCAAAGCATGCATCTCAATTAGTCAGCAACCAGGTGTGGAAAGTCCCCAGGCTCCCCAGCAGGCAGA
AGTATGCAAAGCATGCATCTCAATTAGTCAGCAACCATAGTCCCGCCCCTAACTCCGCCCATCCCGCCCC
TAACTCCGCCCAGTTCCGCCCATTCTCCGCCCCATGGCTGACTAATTTTTTTTATTTATGCAGAGGCCGA
GGCCGCCTCGGCCTCTGAGCTATTCCAGAAGTAGTGAGGAGGCTTTTTTGGAGGCCTAGGCTTTTGCAAA
GATCGATCAAGAGACAGGATGAGGATCGTTTCGCATGATTGAACAAGATGGATTGCACGCAGGTTCTCCG
GCCGCTTGGGTGGAGAGGCTATTCGGCTATGACTGGGCACAACAGACAATCGGCTGCTCTGATGCCGCCG
TGTTCCGGCTGTCAGCGCAGGGGCGCCCGGTTCTTTTTGTCAAGACCGACCTGTCCGGTGCCCTGAATGA
ACTGCAAGACGAGGCAGCGCGGCTATCGTGGCTGGCCACGACGGGCGTTCCTTGCGCAGCTGTGCTCGAC
GTTGTCACTGAAGCGGGAAGGGACTGGCTGCTATTGGGCGAAGTGCCGGGGCAGGATCTCCTGTCATCTC
ACCTTGCTCCTGCCGAGAAAGTATCCATCATGGCTGATGCAATGCGGCGGCTGCATACGCTTGATCCGGC
TACCTGCCCATTCGACCACCAAGCGAAACATCGCATCGAGCGAGCACGTACTCGGATGGAAGCCGGTCTT
GTCGATCAGGATGATCTGGACGAAGAGCATCAGGGGCTCGCGCCAGCCGAACTGTTCGCCAGGCTCAAGG
CGAGCATGCCCGACGGCGAGGATCTCGTCGTGACCCATGGCGATGCCTGCTTGCCGAATATCATGGTGGA
AAATGGCCGCTTTTCTGGATTCATCGACTGTGGCCGGCTGGGTGTGGCGGACCGCTATCAGGACATAGCG
TTGGCTACCCGTGATATTGCTGAAGAGCTTGGCGGCGAATGGGCTGACCGCTTCCTCGTGCTTTACGGTA
TCGCCGCTCCCGATTCGCAGCGCATCGCCTTCTATCGCCTTCTTGACGAGTTCTTCTGAGCGGGACTCTG
GGGTTCGAAATGACCGACCAAGCGACGCCCAACCTGCCATCACGAGATTTCGATTCCACCGCCGCCTTCT
ATGAAAGGTTGGGCTTCGGAATCGTTTTCCGGGACGCCGGCTGGATGATCCTCCAGCGCGGGGATCTCAT
GCTGGAGTTCTTCGCCCACCCTAGGGGGAGGCTAACTGAAACACGGAAGGAGACAATACCGGAAGGAACC
CGCGCTATGACGGCAATAAAAAGACAGAATAAAACGCACGGTGTTGGGTCGTTTGTTCATAAACGCGGGG
TTCGGTCCCAGGGCTGGCACTCTGTCGATACCCCACCGAGACCCCATTGGGGCCAATACGCCCGCGTTTC
TTCCTTTTCCCCACCCCACCCCCCAAGTTCGGGTGAAGGCCCAGGGCTCGCAGCCAACGTCGGGGCGGCA
GGCCCTGCCATAGCCTCAGGTTACTCATATATACTTTAGATTGATTTAAAACTTCATTTTTAATTTAAAA
GGATCTAGGTGAAGATCCTTTTTGATAATCTCATGACCAAAATCCCTTAACGTGAGTTTTCGTTCCACTG
AGCGTCAGACCCCGTAGAAAAGATCAAAGGATCTTCTTGAGATCCTTTTTTTCTGCGCGTAATCTGCTGC
TTGCAAACAAAAAAACCACCGCTACCAGCGGTGGTTTGTTTGCCGGATCAAGAGCTACCAACTCTTTTTC
CGAAGGTAACTGGCTTCAGCAGAGCGCAGATACCAAATACTGTTCTTCTAGTGTAGCCGTAGTTAGGCCA
CCACTTCAAGAACTCTGTAGCACCGCCTACATACCTCGCTCTGCTAATCCTGTTACCAGTGGCTGCTGCC
AGTGGCGATAAGTCGTGTCTTACCGGGTTGGACTCAAGACGATAGTTACCGGATAAGGCGCAGCGGTCGG
GCTGAACGGGGGGTTCGTGCACACAGCCCAGCTTGGAGCGAACGACCTACACCGAACTGAGATACCTACA
GCGTGAGCTATGAGAAAGCGCCACGCTTCCCGAAGGGAGAAAGGCGGACAGGTATCCGGTAAGCGGCAGG
GTCGGAACAGGAGAGCGCACGAGGGAGCTTCCAGGGGGAAACGCCTGGTATCTTTATAGTCCTGTCGGGT
TTCGCCACCTCTGACTTGAGCGTCGATTTTTGTGATGCTCGTCAGGGGGGCGGAGCCTATGGAAAAACGC
CAGCAACGCGGCCTTTTTACGGTTCCTGGCCTTTTGCTGGCCTTTTGCTCACATGTTCTTTCCTGCGTTA
TCCCCTGATTCTGTGGATAACCGTATTACCGC
Features (pLannotate 1.2.2; 15 found; start..end, strand, type, name):
     24..238     +  protein_bind   tetracycline response element (fragment): contains seven copies of the tetracycline operator tetO tetracycline repressor TetR
    256..294     +  promoter       minimal CMV promoter: human cytomegalovirus (CMV) immediate early promoter
    400..1116    +  CDS            EGFP: EGFP is a basic (constitutively fluorescent) green fluorescent protein published in 1996, derived from Aequorea victoria. It is reported to be a rapidly-maturing weak dimer with moderate acid sensitivity.
   1118..1140    +  misc_feature   MCS (fragment): multiple cloning site
   1141..7020    +  CDS            MYH9 (sequence withheld): MYH9_HUMAN - Experimental evidence at protein level: Swiss-Prot protein existence level 1. Cellular myosin that appears to play a role in cytokinesis, cell shape, and specialized functions such as secretion and capping. Required for cortical actin clearance prior to oocyte exocytosis (By similarity). Promotes cell motility in conjunction with S100A4 (PubMed:16707441). During cell spreading, plays an important role in cytoskeleton reorganization, focal contact formation (in the margins but not the central part of spreading cells), and lamellipodial retraction; this function is mechanically anta
   7070..7154    +  CDS            large T antigen (fragment): large T antigen from SV40 (simian virus 40)
   7177..7298    +  polyA_signal   SV40 poly(A) signal: SV40 polyadenylation signal
   7332..7760    -  rep_origin     f1 ori (sequence partly withheld): f1 bacteriophage origin of replication; arrow indicates direction of (+) strand synthesis
   7787..7891    +  promoter       AmpR promoter: bla
   7893..8250    +  promoter       SV40 promoter: SV40 enhancer and early promoter
   8285..9079    +  CDS            NeoR/KanR: aminoglycoside phosphotransferase from Tn5; aph(3')-II (or nptII); confers resistance to neomycin, kanamycin, and G418 (Geneticin®)
   9100..9252    +  CDS            ble (fragment): BLE_KLEPN - Experimental evidence at protein level: Swiss-Prot protein existence level 1. Binding protein with a strong affinity to the bleomycin family of antibiotics. Binds to CL990; an antimitotic-antibiotic compound. From Klebsiella pneumoniae.
   9311..9358    +  polyA_signal   HSV TK poly(A) signal: herpes simplex virus thymidine kinase polyadenylation signal (Cole and Stacy, 1985)
   9449..9465    -  polyA_signal   bGH poly(A) signal (fragment): bovine growth hormone polyadenylation signal
   9687..10275   +  rep_origin     ori: high-copy-number ColE1/pMB1/pBR322/pUC origin of replication
