[The description below was written by a language model from this plasmid's Addgene catalogue record and pLannotate feature annotations shown in this document.]
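Description:
pTRE-GFP-NMHC II-A is a mammalian expression plasmid for tetracycline-regulated production of human nonmuscle myosin II-A heavy chain (NMHC II-A, encoded by MYH9) fused at its N terminus to EGFP. It is built on the Clontech pEGFP-C3 backbone, but the constitutive CMV promoter has been replaced with a tet-responsive promoter amplified from pTRE. The sequenced record of about 10.4 kb shows this as a tetracycline response element containing tetO operator repeats, followed by a minimal CMV promoter. That arrangement is essentially silent on its own and is switched on only in cells supplying a tetracycline-controlled transactivator, so expression can be tuned with tetracycline or doxycycline.

Downstream of the promoter, the EGFP coding sequence runs through a short remnant of the multiple cloning site into the roughly 5.9 kb MYH9 open reading frame, which was inserted between HindIII and a BamHI site that was destroyed during cloning. The transcript is terminated by the SV40 polyadenylation signal. The depositor notes that the myosin insert can be released with HindIII and SpeI.

The rest of the plasmid is standard for the pEGFP-C series. A high-copy pUC-type origin supports propagation in E. coli, and an f1 origin is also present. A single NeoR/KanR gene is driven by tandem bacterial (bla) and SV40 early promoters, with an HSV TK polyadenylation signal, giving kanamycin resistance in bacteria and G418 selection of stable mammalian lines. The small large T antigen, ble and bGH fragments in the annotation are likely backbone remnants or incidental matches rather than functional elements.

The associated publication concerns conditional expression of nonmuscle myosin II-A in HeLa cells and its effects on cell shape and cytokinesis. This fits use of the construct for inducible expression and fluorescent tracking of the myosin heavy chain.
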