Addgene plasmid #10844: pTRE-GFP-NMHC II-A
Depositing lab: Robert Adelstein. Depositing organization: National Heart, Lung, and Blood Institute (NHLBI). Publication: Conditional expression of a truncated fragment of nonmuscle myosin II-A alters cell shape but not cytokinesis in HeLa cells. Wei Q, Adelstein RS. Mol Biol Cell. 2000 Oct . 11(10):3617-27. 10.1091/mbc.11.10.3617 PubMed 11029059.
Backbone
  Vector backbone: pEGFP-C3
  Backbone manufacturer: Clontech
  Backbone size w/o insert (bp): 4700
  Vector type: Mammalian Expression
  Selectable markers: Neomycin (select with G418)
Growth in bacteria
  Bacterial resistance: Kanamycin, 50 μg/mL
  Growth temperature: 37°C
  Growth strain: DH5alpha
  Copy number: High Copy
Gene/Insert
  Gene/Insert name: NMHC II-A (alt name: nonmuscle myosin II-A heavy chain)
  Species: H. sapiens (human)
  Insert size (bp): 6000
  Entrez Gene: MYH9 (a.k.a. BDPLT6, DFNA17, EPSTS, FTNS, MATINS, MHA, NMHC-II-A, NMMHC-IIA, NMMHCA)
  Tag / fusion protein: EGFP (N terminal on backbone)
  Cloning method: Restriction Enzyme; 5′ cloning site HindIII (not destroyed); 3′ cloning site BamHI (destroyed during cloning)
  Sequencing primers: 5′ EGFP-C; 3′ SV40pA-R
Terms and licenses: Academic/Nonprofit Terms; Industry Terms: Not Available to Industry
Depositor comments: The CMV promoter in pEGFP-C3 is replaced by a tet-responsive promoter amplified from pTRE (Clontech). NMHC II-A can be released by HindIII/SpeI digestion.
How to cite: pTRE-GFP-NMHC II-A was a gift from Robert Adelstein (Addgene plasmid # 10844 ; http://n2t.net/addgene:10844 ; RRID:Addgene_10844)
